Addgene plasmid #178419: pCI-T7Max-UTR1-CTerminus8xHis-T500
Purpose: (Empty Backbone) Empty backbone. T7Max promoter with C-His Tag
Depositing lab: Kate Adamala. Depositing organization: University of Minnesota. Publication: T7Max transcription system. Deich C, Cash B, Sato W, Sharon J, Aufdembrink L, Gaut NJ, Heili J, Stokes K, Engelhart AE, Adamala KP. J Biol Eng. 2023 Jan 23;17(1):4. doi: 10.1186/s13036-023-00323-1. PubMed 36691081.
Backbone
  Vector backbone: PCI
  Backbone size (bp): 2800
  Modifications to backbone: promoter, RBS, MCS and terminator replaced. BsaI sites removed from the whole backbone.
  Vector type: Bacterial Expression, Synthetic Biology
  Promoter: T7Max
  Tag / fusion protein: 8xHis (C terminal on backbone)
Growth in bacteria
  Bacterial resistance: Ampicillin, 100 μg/mL
  Growth temperature: 37°C
  Growth strain: DH5alpha
  Copy number: High Copy
Terms and licenses: Academic/Nonprofit Terms; Industry Terms: Not Available to Industry
Depositor comments: Please visit https://www.biorxiv.org/content/10.1101/2021.10.17.464727v1 for bioRxiv preprint.
How to cite: pCI-T7Max-UTR1-CTerminus8xHis-T500 was a gift from Kate Adamala (Addgene plasmid # 178419 ; http://n2t.net/addgene:178419 ; RRID:Addgene_178419)
