[The description below was written by a language model from this plasmid's Addgene catalogue record and pLannotate feature annotations shown in this document.]
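Description:
pCI-T7Max-UTR1-CTerminus8xHis-T500 is an empty bacterial expression and synthetic-biology backbone of about 2.9 kb, derived from the pCI vector. According to the record, the original promoter, ribosome binding site, multiple cloning site and terminator were replaced, and all BsaI sites were removed from the backbone. Removing these sites would suit BsaI-based (Golden Gate-style) cloning, although the record does not state that purpose. The plasmid is maintained at high copy in E. coli through a ColE1/pUC-type origin and is selected with ampicillin via the β-lactamase gene and its native promoter. An f1 phage origin is also present, a standard element that permits single-stranded DNA production.

The expression cassette is driven by T7Max, which the automated annotation detects as a T7 RNA polymerase promoter, so transcription depends on a supply of T7 RNA polymerase. It is followed by a strong ribosome binding site from phage T7 gene 10, which likely corresponds to the UTR1 element in the name. The backbone supplies a C-terminal 8xHis tag, so an inserted open reading frame would be expressed as a His-tagged fusion suitable for affinity purification or detection. The name also indicates a T500 terminator. Neither the His tag nor the terminator appears in the feature table, though both are short elements that such annotation can miss. Small fragments annotated as SV40 large T antigen, lacZα, bom and rop appear to be nonfunctional remnants of the parental vector.

No insert is present. The plasmid serves as a recipient for genes of interest to be expressed under the T7Max transcription system.
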