Features (pLannotate 1.2.2; 10 found; start..end, strand, type, name):
     36..54      +  promoter       T7 promoter: promoter for bacteriophage T7 RNA polymerase
     63..85      +  RBS            RBS: efficient ribosome binding site from bacteriophage T7 gene 10 (Olins and Rangwala, 1989)
    218..286     -  CDS            large T antigen (fragment): large T antigen from SV40 (simian virus 40)
    305..372     +  CDS            lacZα (fragment): LacZα fragment of β-galactosidase; lacZ fragment
    376..804     +  rep_origin     f1 ori (sequence partly withheld): f1 bacteriophage origin of replication; arrow indicates direction of (+) strand synthesis
    832..931     -  misc_feature   bom (fragment): basis of mobility region from pBR322
   1033..1068    -  CDS            rop (fragment): Rop protein, which maintains plasmids at low copy number; rop
   1163..1267    +  promoter       AmpR promoter: bla
   1268..2128    +  CDS            AmpR: β-lactamase; bla; confers resistance to ampicillin, carbenicillin, and related antibiotics
   2299..2887    +  rep_origin     ori: high-copy-number ColE1/pMB1/pBR322/pUC origin of replication
>Addgene plasmid #178419 | pCI-T7Max-UTR1-CTerminus8xHis-T500 | addgene full sequence | sequence record 350334 | Addgene NGS Result
GGCCTTTTGCTCACATGGCTCGACAGATCTAATTCTAATACGACTCACTATAGGGAAATAATTTTGTTTA
ACTTTAAGAAGGAGATATACCGGTATGACTAGTGAATTCCGTACGACGCGTGGAGGTGGCCATCACCATC
ATCACCATCACCACGGATAACTCGAGCAAAGCCCGCCGAAAGGCGGGCTTTTCTGTACAACAACAATTGC
ATTCATTTTATGTTTCAGGTTCAGGGGGAGATGTGGGAGGTTTTTTAAAGCAAGTAAAACCTCTACAAAT
GTGGTAAAATCGATAAGGATCCGGGCTGGCGTAATAGCGAAGAGGCCCGCACCGATCGCCCTTCCCAACA
GTTGCGCAGCCTGAATGGCGAATGG
[124 nt withheld, positions 376-499]
C
[91 nt withheld, positions 501-591]
A
[49 nt withheld, positions 593-641]
CCTTTGACGTTGGAGTCCACGTTCTTT
[37 nt withheld, positions 669-705]
ACCCTATCTCGGTCTATTCTTTTGATTTATAAGGGATTTTGCCGATTTCGGCCTATTGGTTAAAAAATGA
GCTGATTTAACAAAAATTTAACGCGAATTTTAACAAAATATTAACGCTTACAATTTCCTGATGCGGTATT
TTCTCCTTACGCATCTGTGCGGTATTTCACACCGCATATGGTGCACTCTCAGTACAATCTGCTCTGATGC
CGCATAGTTAAGCCAGCCCCGACACCCGCCAACACCCGCTGACGCGCCCTGACGGGCTTGTCTGCTCCCG
GCATCCGCTTACAGACAAGCTGTGACCGTCTCCGGGAGCTGCATGTGTCAGAGGTTTTCACCGTCATCAC
CGAAACGCGCGAGACGAAAGGGCCTCGTGATACGCCTATTTTTATAGGTTAATGTCATGATAATAATGGT
TTCTTAGACGTCAGGTGGCACTTTTCGGGGAAATGTGCGCGGAACCCCTATTTGTTTATTTTTCTAAATA
CATTCAAATATGTATCCGCTCATGAGACAATAACCCTGATAAATGCTTCAATAATATTGAAAAAGGAAGA
GTATGAGTATTCAACATTTCCGTGTCGCCCTTATTCCCTTTTTTGCGGCATTTTGCCTTCCTGTTTTTGC
TCACCCAGAAACGCTGGTGAAAGTAAAAGATGCTGAAGATCAGTTGGGTGCACGAGTGGGTTACATCGAA
CTGGATCTCAACAGCGGTAAGATCCTTGAGAGTTTTCGCCCCGAAGAACGTTTTCCAATGATGAGCACTT
TTAAAGTTCTGCTATGTGGCGCGGTATTATCCCGTATTGACGCCGGGCAAGAGCAACTCGGTCGCCGCAT
ACACTATTCTCAGAATGACTTGGTTGAGTACTCACCAGTCACAGAAAAGCATCTTACGGATGGCATGACA
GTAAGAGAATTATGCAGTGCTGCCATAACCATGAGTGATAACACTGCGGCCAACTTACTTCTGACAACGA
TCGGAGGACCGAAGGAGCTAACCGCTTTTTTGCACAACATGGGGGATCATGTAACTCGCCTTGATCGTTG
GGAACCGGAGCTGAATGAAGCCATACCAAACGACGAGCGTGACACCACGATGCCTGTAGCAATGGCAACA
ACGTTGCGCAAACTATTAACTGGCGAACTACTTACTCTAGCTTCCCGGCAACAATTAATAGACTGGATGG
AGGCGGATAAAGTTGCAGGACCACTTCTGCGCTCGGCCCTTCCGGCTGGCTGGTTTATTGCTGATAAATC
TGGAGCCGGTGAGCGTGGGTCGCGCGGTATCATTGCAGCACTGGGGCCAGATGGTAAGCCCTCCCGTATC
GTAGTTATCTACACGACGGGGAGTCAGGCAACTATGGATGAACGAAATAGACAGATCGCTGAGATAGGTG
CCTCACTGATTAAGCATTGGTAACTGTCAGACCAAGTTTACTCATATATACTTTAGATTGATTTAAAACT
TCATTTTTAATTTAAAAGGATCTAGGTGAAGATCCTTTTTGATAATCTCATGACCAAAATCCCTTAACGT
GAGTTTTCGTTCCACTGAGCGTCAGACCCCGTAGAAAAGATCAAAGGATCTTCTTGAGATCCTTTTTTTC
TGCGCGTAATCTGCTGCTTGCAAACAAAAAAACCACCGCTACCAGCGGTGGTTTGTTTGCCGGATCAAGA
GCTACCAACTCTTTTTCCGAAGGTAACTGGCTTCAGCAGAGCGCAGATACCAAATACTGTTCTTCTAGTG
TAGCCGTAGTTAGGCCACCACTTCAAGAACTCTGTAGCACCGCCTACATACCTCGCTCTGCTAATCCTGT
TACCAGTGGCTGCTGCCAGTGGCGATAAGTCGTGTCTTACCGGGTTGGACTCAAGACGATAGTTACCGGA
TAAGGCGCAGCGGTCGGGCTGAACGGGGGGTTCGTGCACACAGCCCAGCTTGGAGCGAACGACCTACACC
GAACTGAGATACCTACAGCGTGAGCTATGAGAAAGCGCCACGCTTCCCGAAGGGAGAAAGGCGGACAGGT
ATCCGGTAAGCGGCAGGGTCGGAACAGGAGAGCGCACGAGGGAGCTTCCAGGGGGAAACGCCTGGTATCT
TTATAGTCCTGTCGGGTTTCGCCACCTCTGACTTGAGCGTCGATTTTTGTGATGCTCGTCAGGGGGGCGG
AGCCTATGGAAAAACGCCAGCAACGCGGCCTTTTTACGGTTCCTGGCCTTTTGCT
